>Addgene plasmid #29703 | FL-fibulin-3-V5-lentiviral-GFP | addgene partial sequence | sequence record 35130 | 29703 with CMV-F
CGTTTAGTGAACCGTCAGATCGCCTGGAGACGCCATCCACGCTGTTTTGACCTCCATAGAAGATTCTAGA
GCTAGCGAATTCATGTTGAAAGCCCTTTTCCTAACTATGCTGACTCTGGCGCTGGTCAAGTCACAGGACA
CCGAAGAAACCATCACGTACACGCAATGCACTGACGGATATGAGTGGGATCCTGTGAGACAGCAATGCAA
AGATATTGATGAATGTGACATTGTCCCAGACGCTTGTAAAGGTGGAATGAAGTGTGTCAACCACTATGGA
GGATACCTCTGCCTTCCGAAAACAGCCCAGATTATTGTCAATAATGAACAGCCTCAGCAGGAAACACAAC
CAGCAGAAGGAACCTCAGGGGCAACCACCGGGGTTGTAGCTGCCAGCAGCATGGCAACCAGTGGAGTGTT
GCCCGGGGGTGGTTTTGTGGCCAGTGCTGCTGCAGTCGCAGGCCCTGAAATGCAGACTGGCCGAAATAAC
TTTGTCATCCGGCGGAACCCAGCTGACCCTCAGCGCATTCCCTCCAACCCTTCCCACCGTATCCAGTGTG
CAGCAGGCTACGAGCAAAGTGAACACAACGTGTGCCAAGACATAGACGAGTGCACTGCAGGGACGCACAA
CTGTAGAGCAGACCAAGTGTGCATCAATTTACGGGGATCCTTTGCATGTCAGTGCCCTCCTGGATATCAG
AAGCGAGGGGAGCAGTGCGTAGACATAGATGAATGTACCATCCCTCCATATTGCCACCAAAGATGCGTGA
ATACACCAGGCTCATTTTATTGCCAGTGCAGTCCTGGGTTTCAATTGGCAGCAAACAACTATACCTGCGT
AGATATAAATGAATGTGATGCCAGCAATCAATGTGCTCAGCAGTGCTACAACATTCTTGGTTCATTCAT
