>Addgene plasmid #29703 | FL-fibulin-3-V5-lentiviral-GFP | addgene partial sequence | sequence record 37603 | WPRE-R 5'-CATAGCGTAAAAGGAGCAACA-3'
ATCCAGAGGTTGATTGTCGACTTAGCGAGATCCGGTGGAGCCGGGTCCGGCGGTGCCGTCCACGGCAGAA
TTGGACGACTGAGCGCGGGATCTGGCGAAGGCAATGGGGGTCTTGAAGGCGTGCTGGTACTCCACGATGC
CCAGCTCGGTGTTGCTGTGCAGCTCCTCCACGCGGCGGAAGGCGAACATGGGGCCCCCGTTCTGCAGGAT
GCTGGGGTGGATGGCGCTCTTGAAGTGCATGTGGCTGTCCACCACGAAGCTGTAGTAGCCGCCGTCGCGC
AGGCTGAAGGTGCGGGCGAAGCTGCCCACCAGCACGTTATCGCCCATGGGGTGCAGGTGCTCCACGGTGG
CGTTGCTGCGGATGATCTTGTCGGTGAAGATCACGCTGTCCTCGGGGAAGCCGGTGCCCACCACCTTGAA
GTCGCCGATCACGCGGCCGGCCTCGTAGCGGTAGCTGAAGCTCACGTGCAGCACGCCGCCGTCCTCGTAC
TTCTCGATGCGGGTGTTGGTGTAGCCGCCGTTGTTGATGGCGTGCAGGAAGGGGTTCTCGTAGCCGCTGG
GGTAGGTGCCGAAGTGGTAGAAGCCGTAGCCCATCACGTGGCTCAGCAGGTAGGGGCTGAAGGTCAGGGC
GCCTTTGGTGCTCTTCATCTTGTTGGTCATGCGGCC
