>Addgene plasmid #29703 | FL-fibulin-3-V5-lentiviral-GFP | addgene partial sequence | sequence record 38093 | EF1a-R 5'-CACGGCGACTACTGCACTTA-3'
GGAGCCAGTACACGACATCACTTTCCCAGTTTACCCCGCGCCACCTTCTCTAGGCACCCGTTCAATTGCC
GACCCCTCCCCCCAACTTCTCGGGGACTGTGGGCGATGTGCGCTCTGCCCACTGACGGGCACCGGAGCGA
TCGCAGATCCTTCGCGGCCAAACTCAATGGTGATGGTGATGATGACCGGTACGCGTAGAATCGAGACCGA
GGAGAGGGTTAGGGATAGGCTTACCTTCGAAGGGCCCTCTAGACTCGAGAAATGAAAATGGCCCCACTAT
TATTGTCAATCTTAACACAGAGCTTGTGCGGAAGGTCCCTATACTGCTGACTGTCAGCATCTCCAGGTCC
ACGATATGTTCTCTTGGTCCTGATAATGACTTCACGAGCACAAGCATTGCACTTACAGGACTTGTTTGTC
GTAGGTAGAACTCTCCATTTTCATTTCCAGATTTAATCCGAAAAGTATTGATGGTGTTGGCATAAATAGT
TGTGGCCTGTATCTGGAAGATGTCTGATGGCACAGACCTATCAGATCGGATGCTCATGTATTTGTAGACT
ATTGACTGGGGCAGTTCTCGGCACATGGCATTTGAGACTGGGCAAACACATCGGTTCTCTGGTGTTAGAA
TGTAGGGATCTTGACAAGGATTTCGTGGATAACAACGGAAGCCGCCATGATAATTCCAACACATTTCATC
CTCCCGGCATTCATTTGTGGTCTCACACTCATTTATATCTTGACATGTTCTACTTCTCACCACTTGGTAT
CCCTGGGGGCACATACATGAGAATTTCCCAGGTTCATTGACACATTGATATTGACACAGGTAGCTTGAGG
TTCTGCATTCATCAATGTCTTCACAGTTGAGCCTGTCACTGCTTAGCTCATATCCTTGATTGCACTGACA
GATGAATGAACCAAGAATGTTGTAGCACTGCTGAGCACATTGATTGCTGGCATCACATTCATTTATATCT
ACGCAGGTATAGTTGTTTGCTGCCAATTGAAACCC
