[The description below was written by a language model from this plasmid's Addgene catalogue record.]
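Description:
FL-fibulin-3-V5-lentiviral-GFP is a lentiviral mammalian expression plasmid built on the pCDH1-MCS1-EF1-copGFP backbone from System Biosciences (about 7.5 kb without insert). It is maintained in bacteria as a high-copy plasmid under ampicillin selection, and a recombination-deficient strain (Stbl3) is recorded as the host, as is usual for vectors carrying lentiviral repeat sequences. No feature table accompanies the record, so individual backbone elements such as LTRs, the packaging signal and the bacterial origin are not itemised here.

The payload is the full-length human EFEMP1 coding sequence (fibulin-3, a secreted extracellular matrix glycoprotein), an insert of roughly 1.5 kb placed in the multiple cloning site between EcoRI, which is retained, and BamHI, which was destroyed during cloning. The protein carries V5 and His tags at its C terminus, allowing antibody detection and metal-affinity purification of the exogenous product. The promoter driving the insert is not stated explicitly, although the use of a CMV forward primer for sequencing across the 5′ junction suggests a CMV promoter upstream of the cloning site. A separate downstream cassette expresses copGFP from the EF1α promoter. The depositor notes that this reporter serves to monitor delivery of the lentivector into target cells, and it is the only marker listed for mammalian cells, so transduced cells are identified or sorted by fluorescence rather than by drug selection.

The construct is suited to stable overexpression of tagged fibulin-3 in mammalian cells after lentiviral transduction, and the associated work concerns the role of fibulin-3 in the motility and invasion of malignant glioma cells.
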