Addgene plasmid #29703: FL-fibulin-3-V5-lentiviral-GFP
Depositing lab: Mariano Viapiano. Depositing organization: Ohio State University. Publication: Fibulin-3 is uniquely upregulated in malignant gliomas and promotes tumor cell motility and invasion. Hu B, Thirtamara-Rajamani KK, Sim H, Viapiano MS. Mol Cancer Res. 2009 Nov . 7(11):1756-70. 10.1158/1541-7786.MCR-09-0207 PubMed 19887559.
Backbone
  Vector backbone: pCDH1-MCS1-EF1-copGFP
  Backbone manufacturer: System Biosciences
  Backbone size w/o insert (bp): 7544
  Vector type: Mammalian Expression, Lentiviral
  Selectable markers: copGFP
Growth in bacteria
  Bacterial resistance: Ampicillin, 100 μg/mL
  Growth temperature: 37°C
  Growth strain: Stbl3
  Copy number: High Copy
Gene/Insert
  Gene/Insert name: EFEMP1 (alt name: fibulin-3)
  Species: H. sapiens (human)
  Insert size (bp): 1479
  GenBank ID: BC098561
  Entrez Gene: EFEMP1 (a.k.a. ARCL1D, DHRD, DRAD, FBLN3, FBNL, FIBL-3, GLC1H, MLVT, MTLV, S1-5)
  Tag / fusion protein: V5 (C terminal on insert); His (C terminal on insert)
  Cloning method: Restriction Enzyme; 5′ cloning site EcoRI (not destroyed); 3′ cloning site BamHI (destroyed during cloning)
  Sequencing primers: 5′ CMV-F; 3′ EF1a-R
Terms and licenses: Academic/Nonprofit Terms; Industry Terms: Not Available to Industry
Depositor comments: Expresses GFP under the control of the EF1a promoter for monitoring delivery of lentivector constructs into target cells
How to cite: FL-fibulin-3-V5-lentiviral-GFP was a gift from Mariano Viapiano (Addgene plasmid # 29703 ; http://n2t.net/addgene:29703 ; RRID:Addgene_29703)
